Addgene plasmid #116887: HA-14-3-3 eta
Purpose: Expresses HA-tagged human 14-3-3 eta in mammalian cells
Depositing lab: FENG-QIAN Li & Ken-Ichi Takemaru. Depositing organization: Stony Brook University. Publication: Chibby cooperates with 14-3-3 to regulate beta-catenin subcellular distribution and signaling activity. Li FQ, Mofunanya A, Harris K, Takemaru K. J Cell Biol. 2008 Jun 30;181(7):1141-54. doi: 10.1083/jcb.200709091. Epub 2008 Jun 23. PubMed 18573912.
Backbone
  Vector backbone: pCS2+HA
  Backbone size w/o insert (bp): 4100
  Vector type: Mammalian Expression
Growth in bacteria
  Bacterial resistance: Ampicillin, 100 μg/mL
  Growth temperature: 37°C
  Growth strain: DH5alpha
  Copy number: High Copy
Gene/Insert
  Gene/Insert name: 14-3-3 eta
  Species: H. sapiens (human)
  Entrez Gene: YWHAH (a.k.a. YWHA1)
  Promoter: CMV
  Tag / fusion protein: HA (N terminal on backbone)
  Cloning method: Restriction Enzyme; 5′ cloning site EcoRI (not destroyed); 3′ cloning site XbaI (not destroyed)
  Sequencing primers: 5′ CCCAAGCTTGATTTAG (SP6); 3′ TTATGCTGAGTGATATC (T7)
Terms and licenses: Academic/Nonprofit Terms; Industry Terms: Not Available to Industry
How to cite: HA-14-3-3 eta was a gift from FENG-QIAN Li & Ken-Ichi Takemaru (Addgene plasmid # 116887 ; http://n2t.net/addgene:116887 ; RRID:Addgene_116887)
