[The description below was written by a language model from this plasmid's Addgene catalogue record and pLannotate feature annotations shown in this document.]
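Description:
HA-14-3-3 eta is a mammalian expression plasmid built on the pCS2+HA backbone, carrying the human YWHAH coding sequence (14-3-3 eta, also called YWHA1) for production of an N-terminally HA-tagged protein. The sequenced plasmid is about 4.9 kb. It is maintained in E. coli through a high-copy ColE1/pUC-type origin and selected with ampicillin via the β-lactamase gene and its own promoter. An f1 origin is also present, along with remnants of the lac region (lac promoter, operator, CAP site and fragments of lacI and lacZα) inherited from the parental cloning vector.

Expression is driven by the CMV promoter; the feature table identifies it specifically as the simian cytomegalovirus IE94 enhancer/promoter, the form characteristic of pCS2-series vectors. Downstream lie an SP6 promoter, the YWHAH open reading frame cloned between EcoRI and XbaI sites (both retained), and an SV40 polyadenylation signal for transcript processing. The HA epitope is supplied by the backbone upstream of the insert. It is not annotated as a separate feature in the table, though a gap between the SP6 promoter and the start of the coding sequence is consistent with its position. The SP6 promoter in principle allows in vitro transcription of sense RNA, while T7 and T3 promoters sit in the opposite orientation on the far side of the insert; SP6 and T7 sites also serve for sequencing.

14-3-3 eta is an adapter protein that binds phosphoserine/phosphothreonine motifs in many signalling partners. The HA tag allows its detection or immunoprecipitation in transfected cells, and the associated publication concerns cooperation between Chibby and 14-3-3 proteins in controlling beta-catenin localisation and signalling.
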