Features (pLannotate 1.2.2; 15 found; start..end, strand, type, name):
     36..1013    +  promoter       CMV IE94 promoter: enhancer/promoter region of simian cytomegalovirus major immediate early transcription unit IE94
   1048..1066    +  promoter       SP6 promoter: promoter for bacteriophage SP6 RNA polymerase
   1141..1878    +  CDS            YWHAH: 1433F_HUMAN - Also known as YWHA1. Experimental evidence at protein level: Swiss-Prot protein existence level 1. Adapter protein implicated in the regulation of a large spectrum of both general and specialized signaling pathways. Binds to a large number of partners, usually by recognition of a phosphoserine or phosphothreonine motif. Binding generally results in the modulation of the activity of the binding partner. Negatively regulates the kinase activity of PDPK1. From Homo sapiens (Human).
   1905..1923    -  promoter       T7 promoter: promoter for bacteriophage T7 RNA polymerase
   1928..2062    -  polyA_signal   SV40 poly(A) signal: SV40 polyadenylation signal
   2175..2193    -  promoter       T3 promoter: promoter for bacteriophage T3 RNA polymerase
   2238..2254    -  protein_bind   lac operator: The lac repressor binds to the lac operator to inhibit transcription in E. coli. This inhibition can be relieved by adding lactose or isopropyl-β-D-thiogalactopyranoside (IPTG). lac repressor encoded by lacI
   2262..2292    -  promoter       lac promoter: promoter for the E. coli lac operon
   2307..2328    -  protein_bind   CAP binding site: CAP binding activates transcription in the presence of cAMP. E. coli catabolite activator protein
   2341..2433    -  CDS            lacI (fragment): lac repressor; lacI; The lac repressor binds to the lac operator to inhibit transcription in E. coli. This inhibition can be relieved by adding lactose or isopropyl-β-D-thiogalactopyranoside (IPTG).
   2616..3204    -  rep_origin     ori: high-copy-number ColE1/pMB1/pBR322/pUC origin of replication
   3375..4235    -  CDS            AmpR: β-lactamase; bla; confers resistance to ampicillin, carbenicillin, and related antibiotics
   4236..4340    -  promoter       AmpR promoter: bla
   4393..4821    -  rep_origin     f1 ori (sequence partly withheld): f1 bacteriophage origin of replication; arrow indicates direction of (+) strand synthesis
   4826..29      -  CDS            lacZα (fragment) (across the origin): LacZα fragment of β-galactosidase; lacZ fragment
>Addgene plasmid #116887 | HA-14-3-3 eta | addgene full sequence | sequence record 221771 | Addgene NGS Result
CGGTGCGGGCCTCTTCGCTATTACGCCAGTCGACCGCCAATTCAATATGGCGTATATGGACTCATGCCAA
TTCAATATGGTGGATCTGGACCTGTGCCAATTCAATATGGCGTATATGGACTCGTGCCAATTCAATATGG
TGGATCTGGACCCCAGCCAATTCAATATGGCGGACTTGGCACCATGCCAATTCAATATGGCGGACCTGGC
ACTGTGCCAACTGGGGAGGGGTCTACTTGGCACGGTGCCAAGTTTGAGGAGGGGTCTTGGCCCTGTGCCA
AGTCCGCCATATTGAATTGGCATGGTGCCAATAATGGCGGCCATATTGGCTATATGCCAGGATCAATATA
TAGGCAATATCCAATATGGCCCTATGCCAATATGGCTATTGGCCAGGTTCAATACTATGTATTGGCCCTA
TGCCATATAGTATTCCATATATGGGTTTTCCTATTGACGTAGATAGCCCCTCCCAATGGGCGGTCCCATA
TACCATATATGGGGCTTCCTAATACCGCCCATAGCCACTCCCCCATTGACGTCAATGGTCTCTATATATG
GTCTTTCCTATTGACGTCATATGGGCGGTCCTATTGACGTATATGGCGCCTCCCCCATTGACGTCAATTA
CGGTAAATGGCCCGCCTGGCTCAATGCCCATTGACGTCAATAGGACCACCCACCATTGACGTCAATGGGA
TGGCTCATTGCCCATTCATATCCGTTCTCACGCCCCCTATTGACGTCAATGACGGTAAATGGCCCACTTG
GCAGTACATCAATATCTATTAATAGTAACTTGGCAAGTACATTACTATTGGAAGTACGCCAGGGTACATT
GGCAGTACTCCCATTGACGTCAATGGCGGTAAATGGCCCGCGATGGCTGCCAAGTACATCCCCATTGACG
TCAATGGGGAGGGGCAATGACGCAAATGGGCGTTCCATTGACGTAAATGGGCGGTAGGCGTGCCTAATGG
GAGGTCTATATAAGCAATGCTCGTTTAGGGAACCGCCATTCTGCCTGGGGACGTCGGAGCAAGCTTGATT
TAGGTGACACTATAGAATACAAGCTACTTGTTCTTTTTGCAGGATACCATGCGATACCCATATGATGTGC
CAGATTACGCTGAATTCACCATGGGGGACCGGGAGCAGCTGCTGCAGCGGGCGCGGCTGGCCGAGCAGGC
GGAGCGCTACGACGACATGGCCTCCGCTATGAAGGCGGTGACAGAGCTGAATGAACCTCTCTCCAATGAA
GATCGAAATCTCCTCTCTGTGGCCTACAAGAATGTGGTTGGTGCCAGGCGATCTTCCTGGAGGGTCATTA
GCAGCATTGAGCAGAAAACCATGGCTGATGGAAACGAAAAGAAATTGGAGAAAGTTAAAGCTTACCGGGA
GAAGATTGAGAAGGAGCTGGAGACAGTTTGCAATGATGTCCTGTCTCTGCTTGACAAGTTCCTGATCAAG
AACTGCAATGATTTCCAGTATGAGAGCAAGGTGTTTTACCTGAAAATGAAGGGTGATTACTACCGCTACT
TAGCAGAGGTCGCTTCTGGGGAGAAGAAAAACAGTGTGGTCGAAGCTTCTGAAGCTGCCTACAAGGAAGC
CTTTGAAATCAGCAAAGAGCAGATGCAACCCACGCATCCCATCCGGCTGGGCCTGGCCCTCAACTTCTCC
GTGTTCTACTATGAGATCCAGAATGCACCTGAGCAAGCCTGCCTCTTAGCCAAACAAGCCTTCGATGATG
CCATAGCTGAGCTGGACACACTAAACGAGGATTCCTATAAGGACTCCACGCTGATCATGCAGTTGCTGCG
AGACAACCTCACCCTCTGGACGAGCGACCAGCAGGATGAAGAAGCAGGAGAAGGCAACTGACTCGAGCCT
CTAGATTCTGCAGCCCTATAGTGAGTCGTATTACGTAGATCCAGACATGATAAGATACATTGATGAGTTT
GGACAAACCACAACTAGAATGCAGTGAAAAAAATGCTTTATTTGTGAAATTTGTGATGCTATTGCTTTAT
TTGTAACCATTATAAGCTGCAATAAACAAGTTAACAACAACAATTGCATTCATTTTATGTTTCAGGTTCA
GGGGGAGGTGTGGGAGGTTTTTTAATTCGCGGCCGCGGCGCCAATGCATTGGGCCCGGTACCCAGCTTTT
GTTCCCTTTAGTGAGGGTTAATTGCGCGCTTGGCGTAATCATGGTCATAGCTGTTTCCTGTGTGAAATTG
TTATCCGCTCACAATTCCACACAACATACGAGCCGGGAGCATAAAGTGTAAAGCCTGGGGTGCCTAATGA
GTGAGCTAACTCACATTAATTGCGTTGCGCTCACTGCCCGCTTTCCAGTCGGGAAACCTGTCGTGCCAGC
TGCATTAATGAATCGGCCAACGCGCGGGGAGAGGCGGTTTGCGTATTGGGCGCTCTTCCGCTTCCTCGCT
CACTGACTCGCTGCGCTCGGTCGTTCGGCTGCGGCGAGCGGTATCAGCTCACTCAAAGGCGGTAATACGG
TTATCCACAGAATCAGGGGATAACGCAGGAAAGAACATGTGAGCAAAAGGCCAGCAAAAGGCCAGGAACC
GTAAAAAGGCCGCGTTGCTGGCGTTTTTCCATAGGCTCCGCCCCCCTGACGAGCATCACAAAAATCGACG
CTCAAGTCAGAGGTGGCGAAACCCGACAGGACTATAAAGATACCAGGCGTTTCCCCCTGGAAGCTCCCTC
GTGCGCTCTCCTGTTCCGACCCTGCCGCTTACCGGATACCTGTCCGCCTTTCTCCCTTCGGGAAACGTGG
CGCTTTCTCATAGCTCACGCTGTAGGTATCTCAGTTCGGTGTAGGTCGTTCGCTCCAAGCTGGGCTGTGT
GCACGAACCCCCCGTTCAGCCCGACCGCTGCGCCTTATCCGGTAACTATCGTCTTGAGTCCAACCCGGTA
AGACACGACTTATCGCCACTGGCAGCAGCCACTGGTAACAGGATTAGCAGAGCGAGGTATGTAGGCGGTG
CTACAGAGTTCTTGAAGTGGTGGCCTAACTACGGCTACACTAGAAGAACAGTATTTGGTATCTGCGCTCT
GCTGAAGCCAGTTACCTTCGGAAAAAGAGTTGGTAGCTCTTGATCCGGCAAACAAACCACCGCTGGTAGC
GGTGGTTTTTTTGTTTGCAAGCAGCAGATTACGCGCAGAAAAAAAGGATCTCAAGAAGATCCTTTGATCT
TTTCTACGGGGTCTGACGCTCAGTGGAACGAAAACTCACGTTAAGGGATTTTGGTCATGAGATTATCAAA
AAGGATCTTCACCTAGATCCTTTTAAATTAAAAATGAAGTTTTAAATCAATCTAAAGTATATATGAGTAA
ACTTGGTCTGACAGTTACCAATGCTTAATCAGTGAGGCACCTATCTCAGCGATCTGTCTATTTCGTTCAT
CCATAGTTGCCTGACTCCCCGTCGTGTAGATAACTACGATACGGGAGGGCTTACCATCTGGCCCCAGTGC
TGCAATGATACCGCGAGACCCACGCTCACCGGCTCCAGATTTATCAGCAATAAACCAGCCAGCCGGAAGG
GCCGAGCGCAGAAGTGGTCCTGCAACTTTATCCGCCTCCATCCAGTCTATTAATTGTTGCCGGGAAGCTA
GAGTAAGTAGTTCGCCAGTTAATAGTTTGCGCAACGTTGTTGCCATTGCTACAGGCATCGTGGTGTCACG
CTCGTCGTTTGGTATGGCTTCATTCAGCTCCGGTTCCCAACGATCAAGGCGAGTTACATGATCCCCCATG
TTGTGCAAAAAAGCGGTTAGCTCCTTCGGTCCTCCGATCGTTGTCAGAAGTAAGTTGGCCGCAGTGTTAT
CACTCATGGTTATGGCAGCACTGCATAATTCTCTTACTGTCATGCCATCCGTAAGATGCTTTTCTGTGAC
TGGTGAGTACTCAACCAAGTCATTCTGAGAATAGTGTATGCGGCGACCGAGTTGCTCTTGCCCGGCGTCA
ATACGGGATAATACCGCGCCACATAGCAGAACTTTAAAAGTGCTCATCATTGGAAAACGTTCTTCGGGGC
GAAAACTCTCAAGGATCTTACCGCTGTTGAGATCCAGTTCGATGTAACCCACTCGTGCACCCAACTGATC
TTCAGCATCTTTTACTTTCACCAGCGTTTCTGGGTGAGCAAAAACAGGAAGGCAAAATGCCGCAAAAAAG
GGAATAAGGGCGACACGGAAATGTTGAATACTCATACTCTTCCTTTTTCAATATTATTGAAGCATTTATC
AGGGTTATTGTCTCATGAGCGGATACATATTTGAATGTATTTAGAAAAATAAACAAATAGGGGTTCCGCG
CACATTTCCCCGAAAAGTGCCACCTAAATTGTAAGCGTTAATATTTTGTTAAAATTCGCGTTAAATTTTT
GTTAAATCAGCTCATTTTTTAACCAATAGGCCGAAATCGGCAAAATCCCTTATAAATCAAAAGAATAGAC
CGAGATAGGGT
[37 nt withheld, positions 4492-4528]
AAAGAACGTGGACTCCAACGTCAAAGG
[49 nt withheld, positions 4556-4604]
T
[91 nt withheld, positions 4606-4696]
G
[124 nt withheld, positions 4698-4821]
CCCATTCGCCATTCAGGCTGCGCAACTGTTGGGAAGGGCGAT
